Addgene plasmid #118992: pFGL1252_TetOFF(Hyg)
Purpose: TetOFF (promoter-less) cassette with Hygromycin selection
Depositing lab: Naweed Naqvi. Publication: Cellular Dynamics and Genomic Identity of Centromeres in Cereal Blast Fungus. Yadav V, Yang F, Reza MH, Liu S, Valent B, Sanyal K, Naqvi NI. MBio. 2019 Jul 30;10(4). pii: mBio.01581-19. doi: 10.1128/mBio.01581-19. PubMed 31363034.
Backbone
  Vector backbone: pFGL1252
  Backbone manufacturer: Naweed Lab
  Backbone size w/o insert (bp): 6845
  Total vector size (bp): 10687
  Vector type: Fungal expression (in Magnaporthe oryzae)
  Selectable markers: Hygromycin
Growth in bacteria
  Bacterial resistance: Kanamycin, 50 μg/mL
  Growth temperature: 37°C
  Growth strain: DH5alpha
  Copy number: Unknown
Gene/Insert 1
  Gene/Insert name: tTA+Tnos
  Species: Synthetic
  Insert size (bp): 1182
  Mutation: Codon optimized for Magnaporthe oryzae
  Promoter: promoter less
  Cloning method: Restriction Enzyme; 5′ cloning site EcoR I (not destroyed); 3′ cloning site Sal I (not destroyed)
  Sequencing primers: 5′ CGCGAATTCATGGCCCGCCTGGATAAGTCAAAG; 3′ CAGGTCGACGCGGCCGCAATTCTCATGTTTGACA
Gene/Insert 2
  Gene/Insert name: Hygromycin cassette (alt name: hptII)
  Species: E. coli
  Insert size (bp): 2008
  Promoter: Aspergillus nidulans TrpC promoter
  Cloning method: Restriction Enzyme; 5′ cloning site Xba I (not destroyed); 3′ cloning site Sal I (not destroyed)
  Sequencing primers: 5′ CCGTCTAGAGTCGAGGATATTGAAGGAGCACT; 3′ CGCGTCGACAAGAAGGATTACCTCTAAAC
Gene/Insert 3
  Gene/Insert name: Ttub+PtetO
  Species: Synthetic
  Insert size (bp): 682
  Promoter: Ustilago maydis Mfa1 basal promoter with six tetO binding sites
  Cloning method: Restriction Enzyme; 5′ cloning site Xba I (not destroyed); 3′ cloning site Kpn I (not destroyed)
  Sequencing primers: 5′ GACTCTAGATAAATCATTCCACTCAACATTCAG; 3′ CCCGGTACCCATATTAATTGATAGAAGT
Terms and licenses: Academic/Nonprofit Terms; Industry Terms: Not Available to Industry
How to cite: pFGL1252_TetOFF(Hyg) was a gift from Naweed Naqvi (Addgene plasmid # 118992 ; http://n2t.net/addgene:118992 ; RRID:Addgene_118992)
