[The description below was written by a language model from this plasmid's Addgene catalogue record and pLannotate feature annotations shown in this document.]
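Description:
pFGL1252_TetOFF(Hyg) is a roughly 10.7 kb binary T-DNA vector built on the pFGL1252 backbone for use in the rice blast fungus Magnaporthe oryzae. The feature table shows nopaline-type left and right T-DNA border repeats, the pVS1 replication and stability functions (RepA, StaA, oriV) that maintain such plasmids in Agrobacterium, and a ColE1/pBR322-type origin with a bom site for propagation in E. coli. This layout is consistent with Agrobacterium-mediated delivery, although the record does not state the transformation route explicitly. Bacterial selection is by kanamycin, and fungal transformants are selected with hygromycin.

The payload, lying between the borders, is a three-part tetracycline-repressible (Tet-OFF) module. First comes a promoter-less tTA transactivator coding sequence, codon optimised for M. oryzae and closed by the NOS terminator. The annotation detects its TetR DNA-binding portion; the adjacent hit to a lambda cI fragment probably reflects the fused activation region rather than a true cI sequence. Next, in the opposite orientation, is the hygromycin phosphotransferase gene flanked by the Aspergillus nidulans trpC promoter and terminator. The last part is a tubulin terminator followed by PtetO, a Ustilago maydis Mfa1 basal promoter carrying six tetO sites according to the catalogue entry (the automated annotation picks up only some operator copies).

Because tTA lacks its own promoter, the cassette appears designed to be placed behind a chosen or native promoter. That promoter would then drive tTA, while PtetO reads outward into a downstream target gene. Adding tetracycline or doxycycline releases tTA from the operators and shuts the target off, giving conditional repression. The associated publication concerns centromere biology in this fungus, but the record names no specific target genes.
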