Features (pLannotate 1.2.2; 22 found; start..end, strand, type, name):
     12..632     +  CDS            tetR: TETR2_ECOLX - Experimental evidence at protein level: Swiss-Prot protein existence level 1. TetR is the repressor of the tetracycline resistance element; its N-terminal region forms a helix-turn-helix structure and binds DNA. Binding of tetracycline to TetR reduces the repressor affinity for the tetracycline resistance gene (tetA) promoter operator sites. From Escherichia coli.
    660..785     +  CDS            cI (fragment): RPC1_LAMBD - Experimental evidence at protein level: Swiss-Prot protein existence level 1. Acts as a transcriptional repressor that allows virus to establish and maintain latency. Prevents both the viral DNA replication and the exit programs. Clamps the two operator OL (operator left made of OL1, OL2 and OL3 sites) and OR (operator right made of OR1, OR2 and OR3 sites) together by binding to them and arranging the intervening DNA in a loop. This step allows repression of lytic pR and pL promoters by binding to OL1, OL2, OR1 and OR2 simultaneously. The binding of cI on OR2 additionally activate
    893..1145    +  terminator     NOS terminator: nopaline synthase terminator and poly(A) signal
   1188..1758    -  terminator     trpC terminator: trpC; transcription terminator from the Aspergillus nidulans trpC gene
   1795..2820    -  CDS            HygR: hygromycin B phosphotransferase confers resistance to hygromycin
   2825..3177    -  promoter       trpC promoter: promoter for Aspergillus nidulans trpC
   3485..3503    +  protein_bind   tet operator: bacterial operator O1 for the tetR and tetA genes tetracycline repressor TetR
   3567..3594    -  promoter       tetR/tetA promoters (fragment): tetR; overlapping promoters for bacterial tetR and tetA
   3691..3709    +  protein_bind   tet operator: bacterial operator O1 for the tetR and tetA genes tetracycline repressor TetR
   3881..3910    +  misc_feature   MCS (fragment): pUC18/19 multiple cloning site
   3913..4067    +  CDS            lacZα (fragment): LacZα fragment of β-galactosidase; lacZ fragment
   4133..4157    +  misc_feature   RB T-DNA repeat: right border repeat from nopaline C58 T-DNA
   4497..4898    +  CDS            Y4CG_SINFN (fragment): Protein inferred from homology: Swiss-Prot protein existence level 3. From Sinorhizobium fredii (strain NBRC 101917 / NGR234).
   5458..6087    +  CDS            pVS1 StaA: stability protein from the Pseudomonas plasmid pVS1 (Heeb et al., 2000)
   6516..7589    +  CDS            pVS1 RepA: replication protein from the Pseudomonas plasmid pVS1 (Heeb et al., 2000)
   7655..7849    +  rep_origin     pVS1 oriV: origin of replication for the Pseudomonas plasmid pVS1 (Heeb et al., 2000)
   8052..8091    +  CDS            rop (fragment): Rop protein, which maintains plasmids at low copy number; rop
   8193..8333    +  misc_feature   bom: basis of mobility region from pBR322
   8519..9107    -  rep_origin     ori: high-copy-number ColE1/pMB1/pBR322/pUC origin of replication
   9194..9988    -  CDS            KanR: aminoglycoside phosphotransferase; aphA-3; confers resistance to kanamycin
  10413..10437   +  misc_feature   LB T-DNA repeat: left border repeat from nopaline C58 T-DNA
  10515..10689   -  polyA_signal   CaMV poly(A) signal: cauliflower mosaic virus polyadenylation signal
>Addgene plasmid #118992 | pFGL1252_TetOFF(Hyg) | addgene full sequence | sequence record 232118 | Addgene NGS Result
CTCGAGAATTCATGGCCCGCCTGGATAAGTCAAAGGTCATCAACTCTGCCTTGGAGCTGCTGAACGAGGT
CGGCATCGAGGGTCTCACAACGAGGAAGCTGGCCCAGAAGCTGGGTGTCGAGCAGCCAACCCTCTACTGG
CACGTCAAGAACAAGCGCGCCCTCCTGGACGCCCTCGCCATCGAGATGCTGGACCGCCACCACACCCACT
TCTGCCCCCTGGAGGGCGAGAGCTGGCAGGACTTCCTGCGCAACAACGCCAAGAGCTTCAGGTGCGCCCT
CCTGAGCCACAGGGACGGCGCCAAGGTCCACCTCGGCACCCGCCCCACCGAGAAGCAGTACGAGACCCTG
GAGAACCAGCTCGCCTTCCTGTGCCAGCAGGGCTTCAGCCTGGAGAACGCCCTCTACGCCCTGAGCGCCG
TCGGTCACTTCACCCTGGGTTGCGTCCTGGAGGACCAGGAGCACCAGGTCGCCAAGGAAGAGCGCGAGAC
CCCGACCACCGACAGCATGCCCCCGCTCCTGCGCCAGGCCATCGAGCTGTTCGACCACCAGGGTGCCGAG
CCCGCCTTCCTGTTCGGCCTTGAGCTTATCATCTGCGGCCTGGAGAAGCAGCTGAAGTGCGAGAGCGGCT
CGCCCAAGAAGAAGCGCAAGGTCGAGGGCAGCGTCAGCATGCAGCCAAGCCTCAGGAGCGAGTACGAGTA
CCCGGTCTTCAGCCACGTCCAGGCCGGCATGTTCAGCCCCGAGCTGCGCACCTTCACCAAGGGTGACGCC
GAGCGCTGGGTCAGCGGCTCGCCGGCCGACGCCCTGGATGATTTCGACCTGGATATGCTCCCTGCCGACG
CCCTGGACGACTTCGACCTGGATATGCTGTGAGGCGCGGCCGGCCGCCCGGCGATCGTTCAAACATTTGG
CAATAAAGTTTCTTAAGATTGAATCCTGTTGCCGGTCTTGCGATGATTATCATATAATTTCTGTTGAATT
ACGTTAAGCATGTAATAATTAACATGTAATGCATGACGTTATTTATGAGATGGGTTTTTATGATTAGAGT
CCCGCAATTATACATTTAATACGCGATAGAAAACAAAATATAGCGCGCAAACTAGGATAAATTATCGCGC
GCGGTGTCATCTATGTTACTAGATCCGATGATAAGCTGTCAAACATGAGAATTGCGGCCGCGTCGACAAG
AAGGATTACCTCTAAACAAGTGTACCTGTGCATTCTGGGTAAACGACTCATAGGAGAGTTGTAAAAAAGT
TTCGGCCGGCGTATTGGGTGTTACGGAGCATTCACTAGGCAACCATGCATGGTTACTATTGTATACCCAT
CTTAGTAGGAATGATTTTCGAGGTTTATACCTACGATGAATGTGTGTCCTGTAGGCTTGAGAGTTCAAGG
AAGAAACAGTGCAATTATCTTTGCGAACCCAGGGGCTGGTGACGGAATTTTCATAGTCAAGCTATCAGAG
TAAAGAAGAGGAGCATGTCAAAGTACAATTAGAGACAAATATATAGTCGCGTGGAGCCAAGAGCGGATTC
CTCAGTCTCGTAGGTCTCTTGACGACCGTTGATCTGCTTGATCTCGTCTCCCGAAAATGAAAATAGACTC
TGCTAAGCTATTCTTCTGCTTCGCCGGAGCCTGAAGGGCGTACTAGGGTTGCGAGGTCCAATGCATTAAT
GCATTGCAGATGAGCTGTATCTGGAAGAGGTAAACCCGAAACGCATTTTATTCTTGTTGACATGGAGCTA
TTAAATCACTAGAATTACTCGACTGGTTCCGGTCGGCATCTACTCTATTTCTTTGCCCTCGGACGAGTGC
TGGGGCGTCGGTTTCCACTATCGGCGAGTACTTCTACACAGCCATCGGTCCAGACGGCCGCGCTTCTGCG
GGCGATTTGTGTACGCCCGACAGTCCCGGCTCCGGATCGGACGATTGCGTCGCATCGACCCTGCGCCCAA
GCTGCATCATCGAAATTGCCGTCAACCAAGCTCTGATAGAGTTGGTCAAGACCAATGCGGAGCATATACG
CCCGGAGTCGTGGCGATCCTGCAAGCTCCGGATGCCTCCGCTCGAAGTAGCGCGTCTGCTGCTCCATACA
AGCCAACCACGGCCTCCAGAAGAAGATGTTGGCGACCTCGTATTGGGAATCCCCGAACATCGCCTCGCTC
CAGTCAATGACCGCTGTTATGCGGCCATTGTCCGTCAGGACATTGTTGGAGCCGAAATCCGCGTGCACGA
GGTGCCGGACTTCGGGGCAGTCCTCGGCCCAAAGCATCAGCTCATCGAGAGCCTGCGCGACGGACGCACT
GACGGTGTCGTCCATCACAGTTTGCCAGTGATACACATGGGGATCAGCAATCGCGCATATGAAATCACGC
CATGTAGTGTATTGACCGATTCCTTGCGGTCCGAATGGGCCGAACCCGCTCGTCTGGCTAAGATCGGCCG
CAGCGATCGCATCCATAGCCTCCGCGACCGGTTGTAGAACAGCGGGCAGTTCGGTTTCAGGCAGGTCTTG
CAACGTGACACCCTGTGAACGGCGGGAGATGCAATAGGTCAGGCTCTCGCTAAACTCCCCAATGTCAAGC
ACTTCCGGAATCGGGAGCGCGGCCGATGCAAAGTGCCGATAAACATAACGATCTTTGTAGAAACCATCGG
CGCAGCTATTTACCCGCAGGACATATCCACGCCCTCCTACATCGAAGCTGAAAGCACGAGATTCTTCGCC
CTCCGAGAGCTGCATCAGGTCGGAGACGCTGTCGAACTTTTCGATCAGAAACTTCTCGACAGACGTCGCG
GTGAGTTCAGGCTTTTTCATTTGGATGCTTGGGTAGAATAGGTAAGTCAGATTGAATCTGAAATAAAGGG
AGGAAGGGCGAACTTAAGAAGGTATGACCGGGTCGTCCACTTACCTTGCTTGACAAACGCACCAAGTTAT
CGTGCACCAAGCAGCAGATGATAATAATGTCCTCGTTCCTGTCTGCTAATAAGAGTCACACTTCGAGCGC
CGCCGCTACTGCTACAAGTGGGGCTGATCTGACCAGTTGCCTAAATGAACCATCTTGTCAAACGACACAA
ATTTTGTGCTCACCGCCTGGACGACTAAACCAAAATAGGCATTCATTGTTGACCTCCACTAGCTCCAGCC
AAGCCCAAAAAGTGCTCCTTCAATATCCTCGACTCTAGATAAATCATTCCACTCAACATTCAGGCTCCTC
TGCGCACGTAAAGTGCCAAAGGCAATACCCTGCTCGGTGGAATGCCGCCGGGCTTGTCGATTTTACGCAC
ATAGGCGCATTCTTGACTTGAAGCGGAGGAGTTCTTCGTTGCGGGTTACAGTGTTTTAATAAAAGAATGG
TCAAATCAAACTGCTAGATATACCTGTCAGACACTCTAGTTGTTGACCCCTATACTCTTAATACATCAGA
CAGTACATGCATGTTGCATGATGATGTCGGTACAACTCCCACTAGACATATCCTACTCTATCATTGATAG
AGTGACCCTTCCATAGACATATCCTACTCTATCATTGATAGATTGACCCTTCCACTAGGTTCACTTTTCT
CTATCATTGATAGGGAGTGGTAAACAATTGATGGACAAAATCTATCAATGATAGAGAGTGCATGTTACCT
AGTATTGTTCTTCTCTATCATTGATAGTGACTTTGCCTAATCACTTAGCAACTCTATCATTGATAGAGTT
CTAGTATTAGCAAGGCCTTTCCTCAGATCCCGATCAATCCGACAGCCAAACCTCATCCACTCTCACTTTC
ACACTCTAACTTATACGATCACTTCTCGCCCGTTCTTTTGAACATCAAATCAACTACCTTACTTCTATCA
ATTAATATGGGTACCCGGGGATCCACTAGTTCTAGAGTCGACCTGCAGGCATGCAAGCTTGGCACTGGCC
GTCGTTTTACAACGTCGTGACTGGGAAAACCCTGGCGTTACCCAACTTAATCGCCTTGCAGCACATCCCC
CTTTCGCCAGCTGGCGTAATAGCGAAGAGGCCCGCACCGATCGCCCTTCCCAACAGTTGCGCAGCCTGAA
TGGCGAATGCTAGAGCAGCTTGAGCTTGGATCAGATTGTCGTTTCCCGCCTTCAGTTTAAACTATCAGTG
TTTGACAGGATATATTGGCGGGTAAACCTAAGAGAAAAGAGCGTTTATTAGAATAATCGGATATTTAAAA
GGGCGTGAAAAGGTTTATCCGTTGGTCCATTTGTATGTCCATGCCAACCACAGGGTTCCCCTCGGGATCA
AAGTACTTTGATCCAACCCCTCCGCTGCTATAGTGCAGTCGGCTTCTGACGTTCAGTGCAGCCGTCTTCT
GAAAACGACATGTCGCACAAGTCCTAAGTTACGCGACAGGCTGCCGCCCTGCCCTTTTCCTGGCGTTTTC
TTGTCGCGTGTTTTAGTCGCATAAAGTAGAATACTTGCGACTAGAACCGGAGACATTACGCCATGAACAA
GAGCGCCGCCGCTGGCCTGCTGGGCTATGCCCGCGTCAGCACCGACGACCAGGACTTGACCAACCAACGG
GCCGAACTGCACGCGGCCGGCTGCACCAAGCTGTTTTCCGAGAAGATCACCGGCACCAGGCGCGACCGCC
CGGAGCTGGCCAGGATGCTTGACCACCTACGCCCTGGCGACGTTGTGACAGTGACCAGGCTAGACCGCCT
GGCCCGCAGCACCCGCGACCTACTGGACATTGCCGAGCGCATCCAGGAGGCCGGCGCGGGCCTGCGTAGC
CTGGCAGAGCCGTGGGCCGACACCACCACGCCGGCCGGCCGCATGGTGTTGACCGTGTTCGCCGGCATTG
CCGAGTTCGAGCGTTCCCTAATCATCGACCGCACCCGGAGCGGGCGCGAGGCCGCCAAGGCCCGAGGCGT
GAAGTTTGGCCCCCGCCCTACCCTCACCCCGGCACAGATCGCGCACGCCCGCGAGCTGATCGACCAGGAA
GGCCGCACCGTGAAAGAGGCGGCTGCACTGCTTGGCGTGCATCGCTCGACCCTGTACCGCGCACTTGAGC
GCAGCGAGGAAGTGACGCCCACCGAGGCCAGGCGGCGCGGTGCCTTCCGTGAGGACGCATTGACCGAGGC
CGACGCCCTGGCGGCCGCCGAGAATGAACGCCAAGAGGAACAAGCATGAAACCGCACCAGGACGGCCAGG
ACGAACCGTTTTTCATTACCGAAGAGATCGAGGCGGAGATGATCGCGGCCGGGTACGTGTTCGAGCCGCC
CGCGCACGTCTCAACCGTGCGGCTGCATGAAATCCTGGCCGGTTTGTCTGATGCCAAGCTGGCGGCCTGG
CCGGCCAGCTTGGCCGCTGAAGAAACCGAGCGCCGCCGTCTAAAAAGGTGATGTGTATTTGAGTAAAACA
GCTTGCGTCATGCGGTCGCTGCGTATATGATGCGATGAGTAAATAAACAAATACGCAAGGGGAACGCATG
AAGGTTATCGCTGTACTTAACCAGAAAGGCGGGTCAGGCAAGACGACCATCGCAACCCATCTAGCCCGCG
CCCTGCAACTCGCCGGGGCCGATGTTCTGTTAGTCGATTCCGATCCCCAGGGCAGTGCCCGCGATTGGGC
GGCCGTGCGGGAAGATCAACCGCTAACCGTTGTCGGCATCGACCGCCCGACGATTGACCGCGACGTGAAG
GCCATCGGCCGGCGCGACTTCGTAGTGATCGACGGAGCGCCCCAGGCGGCGGACTTGGCTGTGTCCGCGA
TCAAGGCAGCCGACTTCGTGCTGATTCCGGTGCAGCCAAGCCCTTACGACATATGGGCCACCGCCGACCT
GGTGGAGCTGGTTAAGCAGCGCATTGAGGTCACGGATGGAAGGCTACAAGCGGCCTTTGTCGTGTCGCGG
GCGATCAAAGGCACGCGCATCGGCGGTGAGGTTGCCGAGGCGCTGGCCGGGTACGAGCTGCCCATTCTTG
AGTCCCGTATCACGCAGCGCGTGAGCTACCCAGGCACTGCCGCCGCCGGCACAACCGTTCTTGAATCAGA
ACCCGAGGGCGACGCTGCCCGCGAGGTCCAGGCGCTGGCCGCTGAAATTAAATCAAAACTCATTTGAGTT
AATGAGGTAAAGAGAAAATGAGCAAAAGCACAAACACGCTAAGTGCCGGCCGTCCGAGCGCACGCAGCAG
CAAGGCTGCAACGTTGGCCAGCCTGGCAGACACGCCAGCCATGAAGCGGGTCAACTTTCAGTTGCCGGCG
GAGGATCACACCAAGCTGAAGATGTACGCGGTACGCCAAGGCAAGACCATTACCGAGCTGCTATCTGAAT
ACATCGCGCAGCTACCAGAGTAAATGAGCAAATGAATAAATGAGTAGATGAATTTTAGCGGCTAAAGGAG
GCGGCATGGAAAATCAAGAACAACCAGGCACCGACGCCGTGGAATGCCCCATGTGTGGAGGAACGGGCGG
TTGGCCAGGCGTAAGCGGCTGGGTTGCCTGCCGGCCCTGCAATGGCACTGGAACCCCCAAGCCCGAGGAA
TCGGCGTGAGCGGTCGCAAACCATCCGGCCCGGTACAAATCGGCGCGGCGCTGGGTGATGACCTGGTGGA
GAAGTTGAAGGCCGCGCAGGCCGCCCAGCGGCAACGCATCGAGGCAGAAGCACGCCCCGGTGAATCGTGG
CAAGCGGCCGCTGATCGAATCCGCAAAGAATCCCGGCAACCGCCGGCAGCCGGTGCGCCGTCGATTAGGA
AGCCGCCCAAGGGCGACGAGCAACCAGATTTTTTCGTTCCGATGCTCTATGACGTGGGCACCCGCGATAG
TCGCAGCATCATGGACGTGGCCGTTTTCCGTCTGTCGAAGCGTGACCGACGAGCTGGCGAGGTGATCCGC
TACGAGCTTCCAGACGGGCACGTAGAGGTTTCCGCAGGGCCGGCCGGCATGGCCAGTGTGTGGGATTACG
ACCTGGTACTGATGGCGGTTTCCCATCTAACCGAATCCATGAACCGATACCGGGAAGGGAAGGGAGACAA
GCCCGGCCGCGTGTTCCGTCCACACGTTGCGGACGTACTCAAGTTCTGCCGGCGAGCCGATGGCGGAAAG
CAGAAAGACGACCTGGTAGAAACCTGCATTCGGTTAAACACCACGCACGTTGCCATGCAGCGTACGAAGA
AGGCCAAGAACGGCCGCCTGGTGACGGTATCCGAGGGTGAAGCCTTGATTAGCCGCTACAAGATCGTAAA
GAGCGAAACCGGGCGGCCGGAGTACATCGAGATCGAGCTAGCTGATTGGATGTACCGCGAGATCACAGAA
GGCAAGAACCCGGACGTGCTGACGGTTCACCCCGATTACTTTTTGATCGATCCCGGCATCGGCCGTTTTC
TCTACCGCCTGGCACGCCGCGCCGCAGGCAAGGCAGAAGCCAGATGGTTGTTCAAGACGATCTACGAACG
CAGTGGCAGCGCCGGAGAGTTCAAGAAGTTCTGTTTCACCGTGCGCAAGCTGATCGGGTCAAATGACCTG
CCGGAGTACGATTTGAAGGAGGAGGCGGGGCAGGCTGGCCCGATCCTAGTCATGCGCTACCGCAACCTGA
TCGAGGGCGAAGCATCCGCCGGTTCCTAATGTACGGAGCAGATGCTAGGGCAAATTGCCCTAGCAGGGGA
AAAAGGTCGAAAAGGTCTCTTTCCTGTGGATAGCACGTACATTGGGAACCCAAAGCCGTACATTGGGAAC
CGGAACCCGTACATTGGGAACCCAAAGCCGTACATTGGGAACCGGTCACACATGTAAGTGACTGATATAA
AAGAGAAAAAAGGCGATTTTTCCGCCTAAAACTCTTTAAAACTTATTAAAACTCTTAAAACCCGCCTGGC
CTGTGCATAACTGTCTGGCCAGCGCACAGCCGAAGAGCTGCAAAAAGCGCCTACCCTTCGGTCGCTGCGC
TCCCTACGCCCCGCCGCTTCGCGTCGGCCTATCGCGGCCGCTGGCCGCTCAAAAATGGCTGGCCTACGGC
CAGGCAATCTACCAGGGCGCGGACAAGCCGCGCCGTCGCCACTCGACCGCCGGCGCCCACATCAAGGCAC
CCTGCCTCGCGCGTTTCGGTGATGACGGTGAAAACCTCTGACACATGCAGCTCCCGGAGACGGTCACAGC
TTGTCTGTAAGCGGATGCCGGGAGCAGACAAGCCCGTCAGGGCGCGTCAGCGGGTGTTGGCGGGTGTCGG
GGCGCAGCCATGACCCAGTCACGTAGCGATAGCGGAGTGTATACTGGCTTAACTATGCGGCATCAGAGCA
GATTGTACTGAGAGTGCACCATATGCGGTGTGAAATACCGCACAGATGCGTAAGGAGAAAATACCGCATC
AGGCGCTCTTCCGCTTCCTCGCTCACTGACTCGCTGCGCTCGGTCGTTCGGCTGCGGCGAGCGGTATCAG
CTCACTCAAAGGCGGTAATACGGTTATCCACAGAATCAGGGGATAACGCAGGAAAGAACATGTGAGCAAA
AGGCCAGCAAAAGGCCAGGAACCGTAAAAAGGCCGCGTTGCTGGCGTTTTTCCATAGGCTCCGCCCCCCT
GACGAGCATCACAAAAATCGACGCTCAAGTCAGAGGTGGCGAAACCCGACAGGACTATAAAGATACCAGG
CGTTTCCCCCTGGAAGCTCCCTCGTGCGCTCTCCTGTTCCGACCCTGCCGCTTACCGGATACCTGTCCGC
CTTTCTCCCTTCGGGAAGCGTGGCGCTTTCTCATAGCTCACGCTGTAGGTATCTCAGTTCGGTGTAGGTC
GTTCGCTCCAAGCTGGGCTGTGTGCACGAACCCCCCGTTCAGCCCGACCGCTGCGCCTTATCCGGTAACT
ATCGTCTTGAGTCCAACCCGGTAAGACACGACTTATCGCCACTGGCAGCAGCCACTGGTAACAGGATTAG
CAGAGCGAGGTATGTAGGCGGTGCTACAGAGTTCTTGAAGTGGTGGCCTAACTACGGCTACACTAGAAGG
ACAGTATTTGGTATCTGCGCTCTGCTGAAGCCAGTTACCTTCGGAAAAAGAGTTGGTAGCTCTTGATCCG
GCAAACAAACCACCGCTGGTAGCGGTGGTTTTTTTGTTTGCAAGCAGCAGATTACGCGCAGAAAAAAAGG
ATCTCAAGAAGATCCTTTGATCTTTTCTACGGGGTCTGACGCTCAGTGGAACGAAAACTCACGTTAAGGG
ATTTTGGTCATGCATTCTAGGTACTAAAACAATTCATCCAGTAAAATATAATATTTTATTTTCTCCCAAT
CAGGCTTGATCCCCAGTAAGTCAAAAAATAGCTCGACATACTGTTCTTCCCCGATATCCTCCCTGATCGA
CCGGACGCAGAAGGCAATGTCATACCACTTGTCCGCCCTGCCGCTTCTCCCAAGATCAATAAAGCCACTT
ACTTTGCCATCTTTCACAAAGATGTTGCTGTCTCCCAGGTCGCCGTGGGAAAAGACAAGTTCCTCTTCGG
GCTTTTCCGTCTTTAAAAAATCATACAGCTCGCGCGGATCTTTAAATGGAGTGTCTTCTTCCCAGTTTTC
GCAATCCACATCGGCCAGATCGTTATTCAGTAAGTAATCCAATTCGGCTAAGCGGCTGTCTAAGCTATTC
GTATAGGGACAATCCGATATGTCGATGGAGTGAAAGAGCCTGATGCACTCCGCATACAGCTCGATAATCT
TTTCAGGGCTTTGTTCATCTTCATACTCTTCCGAGCAAAGGACGCCATCGGCCTCACTCATGAGCAGATT
GCTCCAGCCATCATGCCGTTCAAAGTGCAGGACCTTTGGAACAGGCAGCTTTCCTTCCAGCCATAGCATC
ATGTCCTTTTCCCGTTCCACATCATAGGTGGTCCCTTTATACCGGCTGTCCGTCATTTTTAAATATAGGT
TTTCATTTTCTCCCACCAGCTTATATACCTTAGCAGGAGACATTCCTTCCGTATCTTTTACGCAGCGGTA
TTTTTCGATCAGTTTTTTCAATTCCGGTGATATTCTCATTTTAGCCATTTATTATTTCCTTCCTCTTTTC
TATAGTATTTAAAGATACCCCAAGAAGCTAATTATAACAAGACGAACTCCAATTCACTGTTCCTTGCATT
CTAAAACCTTAAATACCAGAAAACAGCTTTTTCAAAGTTGTTTTCAAAGTTGGCGTATAACATAGTATCG
ACGGAGCCGATTTTGAAACCGCGGTGATCACAGGCAGCAACGCTCTGTCATCGTTACAATCAACATGCTA
CCCTCCGCGAGATCATCCGTGTTTCAAACCCGGCAGCTTAGTTGCCGTTCTTCCGAATAGCATCGGTAAC
ATGAGCAAAGTCTGCCGCCTTACAACGGCTCTCCCGCTGACGCCGTCCCGGACTGATGGGCTGCCTGTAT
CGAGTGGTGATTTTGTGCCGAGCTGCCGGTCGGGGAGCTGTTGGCTGGCTGGTGGCAGGATATATTGTGG
TGTAAACAAATTGACGCTTAGACAACTTAATAACACATTGCGGACGTTTTTAATGTACTGAATTAACGCC
GAATTATGTCGGGGGATCTGGATTTTAGTACTGGATTTTGGTTTTAGGAATTAGAAATTTTATTGATAGA
AGTATTTTACAAATACAAATACATACTAAGGGTTTCTTATATGCTCAACACATGAGCGAAACCCTATAGG
AACCCTAATTCCCTTATCTGGGAACTACTCACACATTATTATGGAGAAA
