>Addgene plasmid #118992 | pFGL1252_TetOFF(Hyg) | depositor partial sequence | sequence record 225399 | Tet-OFF(Hyg) cassette as an  EcoR I / Kpn I fragment (3.86 kb)
GAATTCATGGCCCGCCTGGATAAGTCAAAGGTCATCAACTCTGCCTTGGAGCTGCTGAACGAGGTCGGCA
TCGAGGGTCTCACAACGAGGAAGCTGGCCCAGAAGCTGGGTGTCGAGCAGCCAACCCTCTACTGGCACGT
CAAGAACAAGCGCGCCCTCCTGGACGCCCTCGCCATCGAGATGCTGGACCGCCACCACACCCACTTCTGC
CCCCTGGAGGGCGAGAGCTGGCAGGACTTCCTGCGCAACAACGCCAAGAGCTTCAGGTGCGCCCTCCTGA
GCCACAGGGACGGCGCCAAGGTCCACCTCGGCACCCGCCCCACCGAGAAGCAGTACGAGACCCTGGAGAA
CCAGCTCGCCTTCCTGTGCCAGCAGGGCTTCAGCCTGGAGAACGCCCTCTACGCCCTGAGCGCCGTCGGT
CACTTCACCCTGGGTTGCGTCCTGGAGGACCAGGAGCACCAGGTCGCCAAGGAAGAGCGCGAGACCCCGA
CCACCGACAGCATGCCCCCGCTCCTGCGCCAGGCCATCGAGCTGTTCGACCACCAGGGTGCCGAGCCCGC
CTTCCTGTTCGGCCTTGAGCTTATCATCTGCGGCCTGGAGAAGCAGCTGAAGTGCGAGAGCGGCTCGCCC
AAGAAGAAGCGCAAGGTCGAGGGCAGCGTCAGCATGCAGCCAAGCCTCAGGAGCGAGTACGAGTACCCGG
TCTTCAGCCACGTCCAGGCCGGCATGTTCAGCCCCGAGCTGCGCACCTTCACCAAGGGTGACGCCGAGCG
CTGGGTCAGCGGCTCGCCGGCCGACGCCCTGGATGATTTCGACCTGGATATGCTCCCTGCCGACGCCCTG
GACGACTTCGACCTGGATATGCTGTGAGGCGCGGCCGGCCGCCCGGCGATCGTTCAAACATTTGGCAATA
AAGTTTCTTAAGATTGAATCCTGTTGCCGGTCTTGCGATGATTATCATATAATTTCTGTTGAATTACGTT
AAGCATGTAATAATTAACATGTAATGCATGACGTTATTTATGAGATGGGTTTTTATGATTAGAGTCCCGC
AATTATACATTTAATACGCGATAGAAAACAAAATATAGCGCGCAAACTAGGATAAATTATCGCGCGCGGT
GTCATCTATGTTACTAGATCCGATGATAAGCTGTCAAACATGAGAATTGCGGCCGCGTCGACAAGAAGGA
TTACCTCTAAACAAGTGTACCTGTGCATTCTGGGTAAACGACTCATAGGAGAGTTGTAAAAAAGTTTCGG
CCGGCGTATTGGGTGTTACGGAGCATTCACTAGGCAACCATGCATGGTTACTATTGTATACCCATCTTAG
TAGGAATGATTTTCGAGGTTTATACCTACGATGAATGTGTGTCCTGTAGGCTTGAGAGTTCAAGGAAGAA
ACAGTGCAATTATCTTTGCGAACCCAGGGGCTGGTGACGGAATTTTCATAGTCAAGCTATCAGAGTAAAG
AAGAGGAGCATGTCAAAGTACAATTAGAGACAAATATATAGTCGCGTGGAGCCAAGAGCGGATTCCTCAG
TCTCGTAGGTCTCTTGACGACCGTTGATCTGCTTGATCTCGTCTCCCGAAAATGAAAATAGACTCTGCTA
AGCTATTCTTCTGCTTCGCCGGAGCCTGAAGGGCGTACTAGGGTTGCGAGGTCCAATGCATTAATGCATT
GCAGATGAGCTGTATCTGGAAGAGGTAAACCCGAAACGCATTTTATTCTTGTTGACATGGAGCTATTAAA
TCACTAGAATTACTCGACTGGTTCCGGTCGGCATCTACTCTATTTCTTTGCCCTCGGACGAGTGCTGGGG
CGTCGGTTTCCACTATCGGCGAGTACTTCTACACAGCCATCGGTCCAGACGGCCGCGCTTCTGCGGGCGA
TTTGTGTACGCCCGACAGTCCCGGCTCCGGATCGGACGATTGCGTCGCATCGACCCTGCGCCCAAGCTGC
ATCATCGAAATTGCCGTCAACCAAGCTCTGATAGAGTTGGTCAAGACCAATGCGGAGCATATACGCCCGG
AGTCGTGGCGATCCTGCAAGCTCCGGATGCCTCCGCTCGAAGTAGCGCGTCTGCTGCTCCATACAAGCCA
ACCACGGCCTCCAGAAGAAGATGTTGGCGACCTCGTATTGGGAATCCCCGAACATCGCCTCGCTCCAGTC
AATGACCGCTGTTATGCGGCCATTGTCCGTCAGGACATTGTTGGAGCCGAAATCCGCGTGCACGAGGTGC
CGGACTTCGGGGCAGTCCTCGGCCCAAAGCATCAGCTCATCGAGAGCCTGCGCGACGGACGCACTGACGG
TGTCGTCCATCACAGTTTGCCAGTGATACACATGGGGATCAGCAATCGCGCATATGAAATCACGCCATGT
AGTGTATTGACCGATTCCTTGCGGTCCGAATGGGCCGAACCCGCTCGTCTGGCTAAGATCGGCCGCAGCG
ATCGCATCCATAGCCTCCGCGACCGGTTGTAGAACAGCGGGCAGTTCGGTTTCAGGCAGGTCTTGCAACG
TGACACCCTGTGAACGGCGGGAGATGCAATAGGTCAGGCTCTCGCTAAACTCCCCAATGTCAAGCACTTC
CGGAATCGGGAGCGCGGCCGATGCAAAGTGCCGATAAACATAACGATCTTTGTAGAAACCATCGGCGCAG
CTATTTACCCGCAGGACATATCCACGCCCTCCTACATCGAAGCTGAAAGCACGAGATTCTTCGCCCTCCG
AGAGCTGCATCAGGTCGGAGACGCTGTCGAACTTTTCGATCAGAAACTTCTCGACAGACGTCGCGGTGAG
TTCAGGCTTTTTCATTTGGATGCTTGGGTAGAATAGGTAAGTCAGATTGAATCTGAAATAAAGGGAGGAA
GGGCGAACTTAAGAAGGTATGACCGGGTCGTCCACTTACCTTGCTTGACAAACGCACCAAGTTATCGTGC
ACCAAGCAGCAGATGATAATAATGTCCTCGTTCCTGTCTGCTAATAAGAGTCACACTTCGAGCGCCGCCG
CTACTGCTACAAGTGGGGCTGATCTGACCAGTTGCCTAAATGAACCATCTTGTCAAACGACACAAATTTT
GTGCTCACCGCCTGGACGACTAAACCAAAATAGGCATTCATTGTTGACCTCCACTAGCTCCAGCCAAGCC
CAAAAAGTGCTCCTTCAATATCCTCGACTCTAGATAAATCATTCCACTCAACATTCAGGCTCCTCTGCGC
ACGTAAAGTGCCAAAGGCAATACCCTGCTCGGTGGAATGCCGCCGGGCTTGTCGATTTTACGCACATAGG
CGCATTCTTGACTTGAAGCGGAGGAGTTCTTCGTTGCGGGTTACAGTGTTTTAATAAAAGAATGGTCAAA
TCAAACTGCTAGATATACCTGTCAGACACTCTAGTTGTTGACCCCTATACTCTTAATACATCAGACAGTA
CATGCATGTTGCATGATGATGTCGGTACAACTCCCACTAGACATATCCTACTCTATCATTGATAGAGTGA
CCCTTCCATAGACATATCCTACTCTATCATTGATAGATTGACCCTTCCACTAGGTTCACTTTTCTCTATC
ATTGATAGGGAGTGGTAAACAATTGATGGACAAAATCTATCAATGATAGAGAGTGCATGTTACCTAGTAT
TGTTCTTCTCTATCATTGATAGTGACTTTGCCTAATCACTTAGCAACTCTATCATTGATAGAGTTCTAGT
ATTAGCAAGGCCTTTCCTCAGATCCCGATCAATCCGACAGCCAAACCTCATCCACTCTCACTTTCACACT
CTAACTTATACGATCACTTCTCGCCCGTTCTTTTGAACATCAAATCAACTACCTTACTTCTATCAATTAA
TATGGGTACC
