>Addgene plasmid #118992 | pFGL1252_TetOFF(Hyg) | depositor partial sequence | sequence record 225401 | tTA+Tnos
GAATTCATGGCCCGCCTGGATAAGTCAAAGGTCATCAACTCTGCCTTGGAGCTGCTGAACGAGGTCGGCA
TCGAGGGTCTCACAACGAGGAAGCTGGCCCAGAAGCTGGGTGTCGAGCAGCCAACCCTCTACTGGCACGT
CAAGAACAAGCGCGCCCTCCTGGACGCCCTCGCCATCGAGATGCTGGACCGCCACCACACCCACTTCTGC
CCCCTGGAGGGCGAGAGCTGGCAGGACTTCCTGCGCAACAACGCCAAGAGCTTCAGGTGCGCCCTCCTGA
GCCACAGGGACGGCGCCAAGGTCCACCTCGGCACCCGCCCCACCGAGAAGCAGTACGAGACCCTGGAGAA
CCAGCTCGCCTTCCTGTGCCAGCAGGGCTTCAGCCTGGAGAACGCCCTCTACGCCCTGAGCGCCGTCGGT
CACTTCACCCTGGGTTGCGTCCTGGAGGACCAGGAGCACCAGGTCGCCAAGGAAGAGCGCGAGACCCCGA
CCACCGACAGCATGCCCCCGCTCCTGCGCCAGGCCATCGAGCTGTTCGACCACCAGGGTGCCGAGCCCGC
CTTCCTGTTCGGCCTTGAGCTTATCATCTGCGGCCTGGAGAAGCAGCTGAAGTGCGAGAGCGGCTCGCCC
AAGAAGAAGCGCAAGGTCGAGGGCAGCGTCAGCATGCAGCCAAGCCTCAGGAGCGAGTACGAGTACCCGG
TCTTCAGCCACGTCCAGGCCGGCATGTTCAGCCCCGAGCTGCGCACCTTCACCAAGGGTGACGCCGAGCG
CTGGGTCAGCGGCTCGCCGGCCGACGCCCTGGATGATTTCGACCTGGATATGCTCCCTGCCGACGCCCTG
GACGACTTCGACCTGGATATGCTGTGAGGCGCGGCCGGCCGCCCGGCGATCGTTCAAACATTTGGCAATA
AAGTTTCTTAAGATTGAATCCTGTTGCCGGTCTTGCGATGATTATCATATAATTTCTGTTGAATTACGTT
AAGCATGTAATAATTAACATGTAATGCATGACGTTATTTATGAGATGGGTTTTTATGATTAGAGTCCCGC
AATTATACATTTAATACGCGATAGAAAACAAAATATAGCGCGCAAACTAGGATAAATTATCGCGCGCGGT
GTCATCTATGTTACTAGATCCGATGATAAGCTGTCAAACATGAGAATTGCGGCCGCGTCGAC
