>Addgene plasmid #118992 | pFGL1252_TetOFF(Hyg) | depositor partial sequence | sequence record 225402 | Hyg+TtrpC
TCTAGAGTCGAGGATATTGAAGGAGCACTTTTTGGGCTTGGCTGGAGCTAGTGGAGGTCAACAATGAATG
CCTATTTTGGTTTAGTCGTCCAGGCGGTGAGCACAAAATTTGTGTCGTTTGACAAGATGGTTCATTTAGG
CAACTGGTCAGATCAGCCCCACTTGTAGCAGTAGCGGCGGCGCTCGAAGTGTGACTCTTATTAGCAGACA
GGAACGAGGACATTATTATCATCTGCTGCTTGGTGCACGATAACTTGGTGCGTTTGTCAAGCAAGGTAAG
TGGACGACCCGGTCATACCTTCTTAAGTTCGCCCTTCCTCCCTTTATTTCAGATTCAATCTGACTTACCT
ATTCTACCCAAGCATCCAAATGAAAAAGCCTGAACTCACCGCGACGTCTGTCGAGAAGTTTCTGATCGAA
AAGTTCGACAGCGTCTCCGACCTGATGCAGCTCTCGGAGGGCGAAGAATCTCGTGCTTTCAGCTTCGATG
TAGGAGGGCGTGGATATGTCCTGCGGGTAAATAGCTGCGCCGATGGTTTCTACAAAGATCGTTATGTTTA
TCGGCACTTTGCATCGGCCGCGCTCCCGATTCCGGAAGTGCTTGACATTGGGGAGTTTAGCGAGAGCCTG
ACCTATTGCATCTCCCGCCGTTCACAGGGTGTCACGTTGCAAGACCTGCCTGAAACCGAACTGCCCGCTG
TTCTACAACCGGTCGCGGAGGCTATGGATGCGATCGCTGCGGCCGATCTTAGCCAGACGAGCGGGTTCGG
CCCATTCGGACCGCAAGGAATCGGTCAATACACTACATGGCGTGATTTCATATGCGCGATTGCTGATCCC
CATGTGTATCACTGGCAAACTGTGATGGACGACACCGTCAGTGCGTCCGTCGCGCAGGCTCTCGATGAGC
TGATGCTTTGGGCCGAGGACTGCCCCGAAGTCCGGCACCTCGTGCACGCGGATTTCGGCTCCAACAATGT
CCTGACGGACAATGGCCGCATAACAGCGGTCATTGACTGGAGCGAGGCGATGTTCGGGGATTCCCAATAC
GAGGTCGCCAACATCTTCTTCTGGAGGCCGTGGTTGGCTTGTATGGAGCAGCAGACGCGCTACTTCGAGC
GGAGGCATCCGGAGCTTGCAGGATCGCCACGACTCCGGGCGTATATGCTCCGCATTGGTCTTGACCAACT
CTATCAGAGCTTGGTTGACGGCAATTTCGATGATGCAGCTTGGGCGCAGGGTCGATGCGACGCAATCGTC
CGATCCGGAGCCGGGACTGTCGGGCGTACACAAATCGCCCGCAGAAGCGCGGCCGTCTGGACCGATGGCT
GTGTAGAAGTACTCGCCGATAGTGGAAACCGACGCCCCAGCACTCGTCCGAGGGCAAAGAAATAGAGTAG
ATGCCGACCGGAACCAGTCGAGTAATTCTAGTGATTTAATAGCTCCATGTCAACAAGAATAAAATGCGTT
TCGGGTTTACCTCTTCCAGATACAGCTCATCTGCAATGCATTAATGCATTGGACCTCGCAACCCTAGTAC
GCCCTTCAGGCTCCGGCGAAGCAGAAGAATAGCTTAGCAGAGTCTATTTTCATTTTCGGGAGACGAGATC
AAGCAGATCAACGGTCGTCAAGAGACCTACGAGACTGAGGAATCCGCTCTTGGCTCCACGCGACTATATA
TTTGTCTCTAATTGTACTTTGACATGCTCCTCTTCTTTACTCTGATAGCTTGACTATGAAAATTCCGTCA
CCAGCCCCTGGGTTCGCAAAGATAATTGCACTGTTTCTTCCTTGAACTCTCAAGCCTACAGGACACACAT
TCATCGTAGGTATAAACCTCGAAAATCATTCCTACTAAGATGGGTATACAATAGTAACCATGCATGGTTG
CCTAGTGAATGCTCCGTAACACCCAATACGCCGGCCGAAACTTTTTTACAACTCTCCTATGAGTCGTTTA
CCCAGAATGCACAGGTACACTTGTTTAGAGGTAATCCTTCTTGTCGAC
