>Addgene plasmid #118992 | pFGL1252_TetOFF(Hyg) | depositor partial sequence | sequence record 225403 | Ttub+PtetO
TCTAGATAAATCATTCCACTCAACATTCAGGCTCCTCTGCGCACGTAAAGTGCCAAAGGCAATACCCTGC
TCGGTGGAATGCCGCCGGGCTTGTCGATTTTACGCACATAGGCGCATTCTTGACTTGAAGCGGAGGAGTT
CTTCGTTGCGGGTTACAGTGTTTTAATAAAAGAATGGTCAAATCAAACTGCTAGATATACCTGTCAGACA
CTCTAGTTGTTGACCCCTATACTCTTAATACATCAGACAGTACATGCATGTTGCATGATGATGTCGGTAC
AACTCCCACTAGACATATCCTACTCTATCATTGATAGAGTGACCCTTCCATAGACATATCCTACTCTATC
ATTGATAGATTGACCCTTCCACTAGGTTCACTTTTCTCTATCATTGATAGGGAGTGGTAAACAATTGATG
GACAAAATCTATCAATGATAGAGAGTGCATGTTACCTAGTATTGTTCTTCTCTATCATTGATAGTGACTT
TGCCTAATCACTTAGCAACTCTATCATTGATAGAGTTCTAGTATTAGCAAGGCCTTTCCTCAGATCCCGA
TCAATCCGACAGCCAAACCTCATCCACTCTCACTTTCACACTCTAACTTATACGATCACTTCTCGCCCGT
TCTTTTGAACATCAAATCAACTACCTTACTTCTATCAATTAATATGGGTACC
